>Addgene plasmid #17410 | Puro.let-7gsm.Cre | depositor full sequence | sequence record 8587 | Author sequence
GTCGACGGATCGGGAGATCTCCCGATCCCCTATGGTGCACTCTCAGTACAATCTGCTCTGATGCCGCATA
GTTAAGCCAGTATCTGCTCCCTGCTTGTGTGTTGGAGGTCGCTGAGTAGTGCGCGAGCAAAATTTAAGCT
ACAACAAGGCAAGGCTTGACCGACAATTGCATGAAGAATCTGCTTAGGGTTAGGCGTTTTGCGCTGCTTC
GCGATGTACGGGCCAGATATACGCGTTGACATTGATTATTGACTAGTTATTAATAGTAATCAATTACGGG
GTCATTAGTTCATAGCCCATATATGGAGTTCCGCGTTACATAACTTACGGTAAATGGCCCGCCTGGCTGA
CCGCCCAACGACCCCCGCCCATTGACGTCAATAATGACGTATGTTCCCATAGTAACGCCAATAGGGACTT
TCCATTGACGTCAATGGGTGGAGTATTTACGGTAAACTGCCCACTTGGCAGTACATCAAGTGTATCATAT
GCCAAGTACGCCCCCTATTGACGTCAATGACGGTAAATGGCCCGCCTGGCATTATGCCCAGTACATGACC
TTATGGGACTTTCCTACTTGGCAGTACATCTACGTATTAGTCATCGCTATTACCATGGTGATGCGGTTTT
GGCAGTACATCAATGGGCGTGGATAGCGGTTTGACTCACGGGGATTTCCAAGTCTCCACCCCATTGACGT
CAATGGGAGTTTGTTTTGGCACCAAAATCAACGGGACTTTCCAAAATGTCGTAACAACTCCGCCCCATTG
ACGCAAATGGGCGGTAGGCGTGTACGGTGGGAGGTCTATATAAGCAGCGCGTTTTGCCTGTACTGGGTCT
CTCTGGTTAGACCAGATCTGAGCCTGGGAGCTCTCTGGCTAACTAGGGAACCCACTGCTTAAGCCTCAAT
AAAGCTTGCCTTGAGTGCTTCAAGTAGTGTGTGCCCGTCTGTTGTGTGACTCTGGTAACTAGAGATCCCT
CAGACCCTTTTAGTCAGTGTGGAAAATCTCTAGCAGTGGCGCCCGAACAGGGACTTGAAAGCGAAAGGGA
AACCAGAGGAGCTCTCTCGACGCAGGACTCGGCTTGCTGAAGCGCGCACGGCAAGAGGCGAGGGGCGGCG
ACTGGTGAGTACGCCAAAAATTTTGACTAGCGGAGGCTAGAAGGAGAGAGATGGGTGCGAGAGCGTCAGT
ATTAAGCGGGGGAGAATTAGATCGCGATGGGAAAAAATTCGGTTAAGGCCAGGGGGAAAGAAAAAATATA
AATTAAAACATATAGTATGGGCAAGCAGGGAGCTAGAACGATTCGCAGTTAATCCTGGCCTGTTAGAAAC
ATCAGAAGGCTGTAGACAAATACTGGGACAGCTACAACCATCCCTTCAGACAGGATCAGAAGAACTTAGA
TCATTATATAATACAGTAGCAACCCTCTATTGTGTGCATCAAAGGATAGAGATAAAAGACACCAAGGAAG
CTTTAGACAAGATAGAGGAAGAGCAAAACAAAAGTAAGACCACCGCACAGCAAGCGGCCGGCCGCGCTGA
TCTTCAGACCTGGAGGAGGAGATATGAGGGACAATTGGAGAAGTGAATTATATAAATATAAAGTAGTAAA
AATTGAACCATTAGGAGTAGCACCCACCAAGGCAAAGAGAAGAGTGGTGCAGAGAGAAAAAAGAGCAGTG
GGAATAGGAGCTTTGTTCCTTGGGTTCTTGGGAGCAGCAGGAAGCACTATGGGCGCAGCGTCAATGACGC
TGACGGTACAGGCCAGACAATTATTGTCTGGTATAGTGCAGCAGCAGAACAATTTGCTGAGGGCTATTGA
GGCGCAACAGCATCTGTTGCAACTCACAGTCTGGGGCATCAAGCAGCTCCAGGCAAGAATCCTGGCTGTG
GAAAGATACCTAAAGGATCAACAGCTCCTGGGGATTTGGGGTTGCTCTGGAAAACTCATTTGCACCACTG
CTGTGCCTTGGAATGCTAGTTGGAGTAATAAATCTCTGGAACAGATTTGGAATCACACGACCTGGATGGA
GTGGGACAGAGAAATTAACAATTACACAAGCTTAATACACTCCTTAATTGAAGAATCGCAAAACCAGCAA
GAAAAGAATGAACAAGAATTATTGGAATTAGATAAATGGGCAAGTTTGTGGAATTGGTTTAACATAACAA
ATTGGCTGTGGTATATAAAATTATTCATAATGATAGTAGGAGGCTTGGTAGGTTTAAGAATAGTTTTTGC
TGTACTTTCTATAGTGAATAGAGTTAGGCAGGGATATTCACCATTATCGTTTCAGACCCACCTCCCAACC
CCGAGGGGACCCGACAGGCCCGAAGGAATAGAAGAAGAAGGTGGAGAGAGAGACAGAGACAGATCCATTC
GATTAGTGAACGGATCGGCACTGCGTGCGCCAATTCTGCAGACAAATGGCAGTATTCATCCACAATTTTA
AAAGAAAAGGGGGGATTGGGGGGTACAGTGCAGGGGAAAGAATAGTAGACATAATAGCAACAGACATACA
AACTAAAGAATTACAAAAACAAATTACAAAAATTCAAAATTTTCGGGTTTATTACAGGGACAGCAGAGAT
CCAGTTTGGTTAGTACCGGGCCCGCTCTAGACGGTTGATCTGGCCTCCGCGCCGGGTTTTGGCGCCTCCC
GCGGGCGCCCCCCTCCTCACGGCGAGCGCTGCCACGTCAGACGAAGGGCGCAGGAGCGTCCTGATCCTTC
CGCCCGGACGCTCAGGACAGCGGCCCGCTGCTCATAAGACTCGGCCTTAGAACCCCAGTATCAGCAGAAG
GACATTTTAGGACGGGACTTGGGTGACTCTAGGGCACTGGTTTTCTTTCCAGAGAGCGGAACAGGCGAGG
AAAAGTAGTCCCTTCTCGGCGATTCTGCGGAGGGATCTCCGTGGGGCGGTGAACGCCGATGATTATATAA
GGACGCGCCGGGTGTGGCACAGCTAGTTCCGTCGCAGCCGGGATTTGGGTCGCGGTTCTTGTTTGTGGAT
CGCTGTGATCGTCACTTGGTGAGTAGCGGGCTGCTGGGCTGGCCGGGGCTTTCGTGGCCGCCGGGCCGCT
CGGTGGGACGGAAGCGTGTGGAGAGACCGCCAAGGGCTGTAGTCTGGGTCCGCGAGCAAGGTTGCCCTGA
ACTGGGGGTTGGGGGGAGCGCAGCAAAATGGCGGCTGTTCCCGAGTCTTGAATGGAAGACGCTTGTGAGG
CGGGCTGTGAGGTCGTTGAAACAAGGTGGGGGGCATGGTGGGCGGCAAGAACCCAAGGTCTTGAGGCCTT
CGCTAATGCGGGAAAGCTCTTATTCGGGTGAGATGGGCTGGGGCACCATCTGGGGACCCTGACGTGAAGT
TTGTCACTGACTGGAGAACTCGGTTTGTCGTCTGTTGCGGGGGCGGCAGTTATGCGGTGCCGTTGGGCAG
TGCACCCGTACCTTTGGGAGCGCGCGCCCTCGTCGTGTCGTGACGTCACCCGTTCTGTTGGCTTATAATG
CAGGGTGGGGCCACCTGCCGGTAGGTGTGCGGTAGGCTTTTCTCCGTCGCAGGACGCAGGGTTCGGGCCT
AGGGTAGGCTCTCCTGAATCGACAGGCGCCGGACCTCTGGTGAGGGGAGGGATAAGTGAGGCGTCAGTTT
CTTTGGTCGGTTTTATGTACCTATCTTCTTAAGTAGCTGAAGCTCCGGTTTTGAACTATGCGCTCGGGGT
TGGCGAGTGTGTTTTGTGAAGTTTTTTAGGCACCTTTTGAAATGTAATCATTTGGGTCAATATGTAATTT
TCAGTGTTAGACTAGTAAATTGTCCGCTAAATTCTGGCCGTTTTTGGCTTTTTTGTTAGACGAAGCTAAC
GCGCTAGCAAAGAATTCATGACCGAGTACAAGCCCACGGTGCGCCTCGCCACCCGCGACGACGTCCCCAG
GGCCGTACGCACCCTCGCCGCCGCGTTCGCCGACTACCCCGCCACGCGCCACACCGTCGATCCGGACCGC
CACATCGAGCGGGTCACCGAGCTGCAAGAACTCTTCCTCACGCGCGTCGGGCTCGACATCGGCAAGGTGT
GGGTCGCGGACGACGGCGCCGCGGTGGCGGTCTGGACCACGCCGGAGAGCGTCGAAGCGGGGGCGGTGTT
CGCCGAGATCGGCCCGCGCATGGCCGAGTTGAGCGGTTCCCGGCTGGCCGCGCAGCAACAGATGGAAGGC
CTCCTGGCGCCGCACCGGCCCAAGGAGCCCGCGTGGTTCCTGGCCACCGTCGGCGTCTCGCCCGACCACC
AGGGCAAGGGTCTGGGCAGCGCCGTCGTGCTCCCCGGAGTGGAGGCGGCCGAGCGCGCCGGGGTGCCCGC
CTTCCTGGAGACCTCCGCGCCCCGCAACCTCCCCTTCTACGAGCGGCTCGGCTTCACCGTCACCGCCGAC
GTCGAGGTGCCCGAAGGACCGCGCACCTGGTGCATGACCCGCAAGCCCGGTGCCTGACTCGAGAATATAT
ATAAATGACTGGTGTATTTCTTTTGTTGGGTTGTTTTTCTAAGTGATTAAACAATTCTCCAAATATGGTA
AAGATGAGGCAAATGTGTGGCGGGTGCAGCTTTGCTGCCTGGCCTCTGCTGTGTTGATGTTGCCTTTCCT
TCCTCAAGTGCGTCCTGCAGAGCTGCTCCAGCGCTCCGTTCTCTTTTGCCTGATTCCAGGCTGACCTAGT
AGTTTGTACAGTTTGAGGGTCTATGATACCACCCGGTACAGGAGATAACTGTACAGGCCACTGGGTTGCC
AGGAACAGTGCACCAGCTACCAAATGGGGTGGAGAAGATGGTGAAGCCCTGCTCATCTCTGGGATTCCAG
GTAATGGGAGGGGATCTCTCTTTAGGTCAGGTGAGTAGTTCCTGGCACTAGAATAACCAGAAATGCATTG
TGGTTGTCATTTGAGAGGCTTGGAGTTGTTCAGATAAACCGTTTGAAACTGTTACAGAATATATAGAAGG
GTTCCGGCCGCATTCTACCGGGTAGGGGAGGCGCTTTTCCCAAGGCAGTCTGGAGCATGCGCTTTAGCAG
CCCCGCTGGGCACTTGGCGCTACACAAGTGGCCTCTGGCCTCGCACACATTCCACATCCACCGGTAGGCG
CCAACCGGCTCCGTTCTTTGGTGGCCCCTTCGCGCCACCTTCTACTCCTCCCCTAGTCAGGAAGTTCCCC
CCCGCCCCGCAGCTCGCGTCGTGCAGGACGTGACAAATGGAAGTAGCACGTCTCACTAGTCTCGTGCAGA
TGGACAGCACCGCTGAGCAATGGAAGCGGGTAGGCCTTTGGGGCAGCGGCCAATAGCAGCTTTGCTCCTT
CGCTTTCTGGGCTCAGAGGCTGGGAAGGGGTGGGTCCGGGGGCGGGCTCAGGGGCGGGCTCAGGGGCGGG
GCGGGCGCCCGAAGGTCCTCCGGAGGCCCGGCATTCTGCACGCTTCAAAAGCGCACGTCTGCCGCGCTGT
TCTCCTCTTCCTCATCTCCGGGACCCGGGATGCCCAAGAAGAAGAGGAAGGTGTCCAATTTACTGACCGT
ACACCAAAATTTGCCTGCATTACCGGTCGATGCAACGAGTGATGAGGTTCGCAAGAACCTGATGGACATG
TTCAGGGATCGCCAGGCGTTTTCTGAGCATACCTGGAAAATGCTTCTGTCCGTTTGCCGGTCGTGGGCGG
CATGGTGCAAGTTGAATAACCGGAAATGGTTTCCCGCAGAACCTGAAGATGTTCGCGATTATCTTCTATA
TCTTCAGGCGCGCGGTCTGGCAGTAAAAACTATCCAGCAACATTTGGGCCAGCTAAACATGCTTCATCGT
CGGTCCGGGCTGCCACGACCAAGTGACAGCAATGCTGTTTCACTGGTTATGCGGCGGATCCGAAAAGAAA
ACGTTGATGCCGGTGAACGTGCAAAACAGGCTCTAGCGTTCGAACGCACTGATTTCGACCAGGTTCGTTC
ACTCATGGAAAATAGCGATCGCTGCCAGGATATACGTAATCTGGCATTTCTGGGGATTGCTTATAACACC
CTGTTACGTATAGCCGAAATTGCCAGGATCAGGGTTAAAGATATCTCACGTACTGACGGTGGGAGAATGT
TAATCCATATTGGCAGAACGAAAACGCTGGTTAGCACCGCAGGTGTAGAGAAGGCACTTAGCCTGGGGGT
AACTAAACTGGTCGAGCGATGGATTTCCGTCTCTGGTGTAGCTGATGATCCGAATAACTACCTGTTTTGC
CGGGTCAGAAAAAATGGTGTTGCCGCGCCATCTGCCACCAGCCAGCTATCAACTCGCGCCCTGGAAGGGA
TTTTTGAAGCAACTCATCGATTGATTTACGGCGCTAAGGATGACTCTGGTCAGAGATACCTGGCCTGGTC
TGGACACAGTGCCCGTGTCGGAGCCGCGCGAGATATGGCCCGCGCTGGAGTTTCAATACCGGAGATCATG
CAAGCTGGTGGCTGGACCAATGTAAATATTGTCATGAACTATATCCGTAACCTGGATAGTGAAACAGGGG
CAATGGTGCGCCTGCTGGAAGATGGCGATTAGCCATGTTTAAGGGTTCCGGTTCCACTAGGTACAATTCG
ATATCAAGCTTATCGATAATCAACCTCTGGATTACAAAATTTGTGAAAGATTGACTGGTATTCTTAACTA
TGTTGCTCCTTTTACGCTATGTGGATACGCTGCTTTAATGCCTTTGTATCATGCTATTGCTTCCCGTATG
GCTTTCATTTTCTCCTCCTTGTATAAATCCTGGTTGCTGTCTCTTTATGAGGAGTTGTGGCCCGTTGTCA
GGCAACGTGGCGTGGTGTGCACTGTGTTTGCTGACGCAACCCCCACTGGTTGGGGCATTGCCACCACCTG
TCAGCTCCTTTCCGGGACTTTCGCTTTCCCCCTCCCTATTGCCACGGCGGAACTCATCGCCGCCTGCCTT
GCCCGCTGCTGGACAGGGGCTCGGCTGTTGGGCACTGACAATTCCGTGGTGTTGTCGGGGAAATCATCGT
CCTTTCCTTGGCTGCTCGCCTGTGTTGCCACCTGGATTCTGCGCGGGACGTCCTTCTGCTACGTCCCTTC
GGCCCTCAATCCAGCGGACCTTCCTTCCCGCGGCCTGCTGCCGGCTCTGCGGCCTCTTCCGCGTCTTCGC
CTTCGCCCTCAGACGAGTCGGATCTCCCTTTGGGCCGCCTCCCCGCATCGATACCGTCGACCTCGATCGA
GACCTAGAAAAACATGGAGCAATCACAAGTAGCAATACAGCAGCTACCAATGCTGATTGTGCCTGGCTAG
AAGCACAAGAGGAGGAGGAGGTGGGTTTTCCAGTCACACCTCAGGTACCTTTAAGACCAATGACTTACAA
GGCAGCTGTAGATCTTAGCCACTTTTTAAAAGAAAAGGGGGGACTGGAAGGGCTAATTCACTCCCAACGA
AGACAAGATATCCTTGATCTGTGGATCTACCACACACAAGGCTACTTCCCTGATTGGCAGAACTACACAC
CAGGGCCAGGGATCAGATATCCACTGACCTTTGGATGGTGCTACAAGCTAGTACCAGTTGAGCAAGAGAA
GGTAGAAGAAGCCAATGAAGGAGAGAACACCCGCTTGTTACACCCTGTGAGCCTGCATGGGATGGATGAC
CCGGAGAGAGAAGTATTAGAGTGGAGGTTTGACAGCCGCCTAGCATTTCATCACATGGCCCGAGAGCTGC
ATCCGGACTGTACTGGGTCTCTCTGGTTAGACCAGATCTGAGCCTGGGAGCTCTCTGGCTAACTAGGGAA
CCCACTGCTTAAGCCTCAATAAAGCTTGCCTTGAGTGCTTCAAGTAGTGTGTGCCCGTCTGTTGTGTGAC
TCTGGTAACTAGAGATCCCTCAGACCCTTTTAGTCAGTGTGGAAAATCTCTAGCAGCATGTGAGCAAAAG
GCCAGCAAAAGGCCAGGAACCGTAAAAAGGCCGCGTTGCTGGCGTTTTTCCATAGGCTCCGCCCCCCTGA
CGAGCATCACAAAAATCGACGCTCAAGTCAGAGGTGGCGAAACCCGACAGGACTATAAAGATACCAGGCG
TTTCCCCCTGGAAGCTCCCTCGTGCGCTCTCCTGTTCCGACCCTGCCGCTTACCGGATACCTGTCCGCCT
TTCTCCCTTCGGGAAGCGTGGCGCTTTCTCATAGCTCACGCTGTAGGTATCTCAGTTCGGTGTAGGTCGT
TCGCTCCAAGCTGGGCTGTGTGCACGAACCCCCCGTTCAGCCCGACCGCTGCGCCTTATCCGGTAACTAT
CGTCTTGAGTCCAACCCGGTAAGACACGACTTATCGCCACTGGCAGCAGCCACTGGTAACAGGATTAGCA
GAGCGAGGTATGTAGGCGGTGCTACAGAGTTCTTGAAGTGGTGGCCTAACTACGGCTACACTAGAAGAAC
AGTATTTGGTATCTGCGCTCTGCTGAAGCCAGTTACCTTCGGAAAAAGAGTTGGTAGCTCTTGATCCGGC
AAACAAACCACCGCTGGTAGCGGTGGTTTTTTTGTTTGCAAGCAGCAGATTACGCGCAGAAAAAAAGGAT
CTCAAGAAGATCCTTTGATCTTTTCTACGGGGTCTGACGCTCAGTGGAACGAAAACTCACGTTAAGGGAT
TTTGGTCATGAGATTATCAAAAAGGATCTTCACCTAGATCCTTTTAAATTAAAAATGAAGTTTTAAATCA
ATCTAAAGTATATATGAGTAAACTTGGTCTGACAGTTACCAATGCTTAATCAGTGAGGCACCTATCTCAG
CGATCTGTCTATTTCGTTCATCCATAGTTGCCTGACTCCCCGTCGTGTAGATAACTACGATACGGGAGGG
CTTACCATCTGGCCCCAGTGCTGCAATGATACCGCGAGACCCACGCTCACCGGCTCCAGATTTATCAGCA
ATAAACCAGCCAGCCGGAAGGGCCGAGCGCAGAAGTGGTCCTGCAACTTTATCCGCCTCCATCCAGTCTA
TTAATTGTTGCCGGGAAGCTAGAGTAAGTAGTTCGCCAGTTAATAGTTTGCGCAACGTTGTTGCCATTGC
TACAGGCATCGTGGTGTCACGCTCGTCGTTTGGTATGGCTTCATTCAGCTCCGGTTCCCAACGATCAAGG
CGAGTTACATGATCCCCCATGTTGTGCAAAAAAGCGGTTAGCTCCTTCGGTCCTCCGATCGTTGTCAGAA
GTAAGTTGGCCGCAGTGTTATCACTCATGGTTATGGCAGCACTGCATAATTCTCTTACTGTCATGCCATC
CGTAAGATGCTTTTCTGTGACTGGTGAGTACTCAACCAAGTCATTCTGAGAATAGTGTATGCGGCGACCG
AGTTGCTCTTGCCCGGCGTCAATACGGGATAATACCGCGCCACATAGCAGAACTTTAAAAGTGCTCATCA
TTGGAAAACGTTCTTCGGGGCGAAAACTCTCAAGGATCTTACCGCTGTTGAGATCCAGTTCGATGTAACC
CACTCGTGCACCCAACTGATCTTCAGCATCTTTTACTTTCACCAGCGTTTCTGGGTGAGCAAAAACAGGA
AGGCAAAATGCCGCAAAAAAGGGAATAAGGGCGACACGGAAATGTTGAATACTCATACTCTTCCTTTTTC
AATATTATTGAAGCATTTATCAGGGTTATTGTCTCATGAGCGGATACATATTTGAATGTATTTAGAAAAA
TAAACAAATAGGGGTTCCGCGCACATTTCCCCGAAAAGTGCCACCTGAC
Features (pLannotate 1.2.2; 22 found; start..end, strand, type, name):
     31..83      -  misc_feature   bom (fragment): basis of mobility region from pBR322
    238..617     +  enhancer       CMV enhancer: human cytomegalovirus immediate early enhancer
    618..817     +  promoter       CMV promoter: human cytomegalovirus (CMV) immediate early promoter
    835..1015    +  LTR            5' LTR (truncated): truncated 5' long terminal repeat (LTR) from HIV-1
   1062..1187    +  misc_feature   HIV-1 Ψ: packaging signal of human immunodeficiency virus type 1
   1171..1509    +  CDS            HIV-1 gag (fragment): gag protein from human immunodeficiency virus 1; gag
   1686..1919    +  misc_feature   RRE: The Rev response element (RRE) of HIV-1 allows for Rev-dependent mRNA export from the nucleus to the cytoplasm.
   2296..2396    +  CDS            Rev (fragment): human immunodeficiency virus 1 (HIV-1) Rev protein; rev; enhances nuclear export of unspliced and incompletely spliced viral mRNAs
   2446..2563    +  misc_feature   cPPT/CTS: central polypurine tract and central termination sequence of HIV-1
   2632..3841    +  promoter       UbC promoter: human ubiquitin C promoter
   3868..4467    +  CDS            PuroR: puromycin N-acetyltransferase; pac from Streptomyces alboniger; confers resistance to puromycin
   4675..4762    +  ncRNA          let-7: Accession: RF00027 - let-7 microRNA precursor
   4990..5482    +  promoter       PGK promoter: mouse phosphoglycerate kinase 1 promoter
   5512..6542    +  CDS            Cre (fragment): site-specific recombinase Cre is a site-specific recombinase from bacteriophage P1. Recombination occurs at loxP sequences.
   6575..6598    +  misc_feature   MCS (fragment): pBluescript multiple cloning site
   6598..7186    +  misc_feature   WPRE: woodchuck hepatitis virus posttranscriptional regulatory element
   7187..7206    +  misc_feature   MCS (fragment): pBluescript multiple cloning site
   7208..7708    +  CDS            nef (fragment): NEF_HV1LA - Experimental evidence at protein level: Swiss-Prot protein existence level 1. Extracellular Nef protein targets CD4(+) T-lymphocytes for apoptosis by interacting with CXCR4 surface receptors. From Human immunodeficiency virus type 1 group M subtype B (isolate Lai) (HIV-1).
   7715..7895    +  LTR            5' LTR (truncated): truncated 5' long terminal repeat (LTR) from HIV-1
   7957..8545    -  rep_origin     ori: high-copy-number ColE1/pMB1/pBR322/pUC origin of replication
   8716..9576    -  CDS            AmpR: β-lactamase; bla; confers resistance to ampicillin, carbenicillin, and related antibiotics
   9577..9681    -  promoter       AmpR promoter: bla
