[The description below was written by a language model from this plasmid's Addgene catalogue record and pLannotate feature annotations shown in this document.]
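Description:
Puro.let-7gsm.Cre is an HIV-1-based lentiviral transfer plasmid of about 9.7 kb, built on the Puro.Cre backbone for mammalian expression and Cre/lox applications. It is propagated in bacteria through a high-copy ColE1/pUC-type origin with ampicillin resistance (AmpR under its bla promoter). The viral genome is transcribed from a CMV enhancer/promoter fused to a truncated 5' LTR. It carries the usual cis elements: the Ψ packaging signal with a gag fragment, the RRE for Rev-dependent nuclear export, the cPPT/CTS, a WPRE to boost transcript levels, and a truncated 3' LTR preceded by a residual nef fragment. Packaging functions are absent and must be supplied in trans; the depositor suggests a separate packaging plasmid and a VSV-G envelope plasmid.

The payload consists of two expression units. The human UbC promoter drives the puromycin N-acetyltransferase gene, and an approximately 500 bp mouse let-7g genomic fragment containing the microRNA precursor sits directly downstream. By this layout the hairpin appears to be carried on the same transcript as the selection marker, though the record does not say so explicitly. A mouse PGK promoter then drives Cre recombinase (annotated as a fragment). In this version the let-7g insert was altered by two rounds of site-directed mutagenesis of the parental Puro.let7g.Cre construct. The record describes it only as a mutated let-7g and does not state the functional consequence, although such a construct would naturally serve as a control for the wild-type let-7g vector. Transduced cells can be selected with puromycin while Cre recombines loxP-flanked alleles. This fits the associated study of how the let-7 family suppresses non-small cell lung tumour development.
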