Addgene plasmid #17410: Puro.let-7gsm.Cre
Depositing lab: Tyler Jacks. Depositing organization: Massachusetts Institute of Technology. Publication: Suppression of non-small cell lung tumor development by the let-7 microRNA family. Kumar MS, Erkeland SJ, Pester RE, Chen CY, Ebert MS, Sharp PA, Jacks T. Proc Natl Acad Sci U S A. 2008 Mar 11;105(10):3903-8. doi: 10.1073/pnas.0712321105 PubMed 18308936.
Backbone
  Vector backbone: Puro.Cre
  Backbone manufacturer: Jacks Lab
  Backbone size w/o insert (bp): 9200
  Vector type: Mammalian Expression, Lentiviral, Cre/Lox
  Selectable markers: Puromycin
Growth in bacteria
  Bacterial resistance: Ampicillin, 100 μg/mL
  Growth temperature: 37°C
  Growth strain: Stbl3
  Copy number: Unknown
Gene/Insert
  Gene/Insert name: Let-7g mutant (alt name: Let7 g)
  Species: M. musculus (mouse)
  Insert size (bp): 500
  Mutation: mutated version of let-7g
  Cloning method: Restriction Enzyme; 5′ cloning site XhoI (not destroyed); 3′ cloning site NotI (destroyed during cloning)
  Sequencing primers: 5′ n/a; 3′ MSCV rev
Terms and licenses: Academic/Nonprofit Terms; Industry Terms: Not Available to Industry
Depositor comments: Puro.let7gsm.Cre was generated by two rounds site-directed mutagenesis of Puro.let7g.Cre with mut1F (5’-GATTCCAGGCTGACCTAGTAGTTTGTACAGTTTGAGGGTCTATGATAC-3’), mut1R (5’-GTATCATAGACCCTCAAACTGTACAAACTACTAGGTCAGCCTGGAATC-3’), mut2F (5’-CAGGAGATAACTGTACAGGCCACTGGGTTGCCAGGAAC-3’), and mut2R (5’-GTTCCTGGCAACCCAGTGGCCTGTACAGTTATCTCCTG-3’). For lentiviral packaging, you can use pCMV-delta-8.2 (Addgene #8455) and pCMV-VSV-G (Addgene #8454).
How to cite: Puro.let-7gsm.Cre was a gift from Tyler Jacks (Addgene plasmid # 17410 ; http://n2t.net/addgene:17410 ; RRID:Addgene_17410)
