>Addgene plasmid #17410 | Puro.let-7gsm.Cre | addgene partial sequence | sequence record 23331 | MSCV-rev 5'-CAGCGGGGCTGCTAAAGCGCATGC-3'
GCCTCCCTACCCGGTAGAATGCGGCCGCGAACCCTTCTATATATTCTGTAACAGTTTCAAACGGTTTATC
TGAACAACTCCAAGCCTCTCAAATGACAACCACAATGCATTTCTGGTTATTCTAGTGCCAGGAACTACTC
ACCTGACCTAAAGAGAGATCCCCTCCCATTACCTGGAATCCCAGAGATGAGCAGGGCTTCACCATCTTCT
CCACCCCATTTGGTAGCTGGTGCACTGTTCCTGGCAACCCAGTGGCCTGTACAGTTATCTCCTGTACCGG
GTGGTATCATAGACCCTCAAACTGTACAAACTACTAGGTCAGCCTGGAATCAGGCAGCAGAGAAGGGAGC
GCTGGAGCAGCTCTGCAGGACG
